Addgene plasmid #54189: mEmerald-Myopalladin-N-18
Purpose: Localization: Cytoskeleton , Excitation: 487, Emission: 509
Depositing lab: Michael Davidson. Depositing organization: Florida State University, Tallahassee.
Backbone
  Vector backbone: mEmerald-N1
  Backbone size w/o insert (bp): 4750
  Vector type: Mammalian Expression
  Selectable markers: Neomycin (select with G418)
Growth in bacteria
  Bacterial resistance: Kanamycin, 50 μg/mL
  Growth temperature: 37°C
  Growth strain: DH5alpha
  Copy number: High Copy
Gene/Insert
  Gene/Insert name: Myopalladin (alt name: NM_032578.3)
  Species: H. sapiens (human)
  Entrez Gene: MYPN (a.k.a. CMD1DD, CMH22, MYOP, RCM4)
  Promoter: CMV
  Tag / fusion protein: mEmerald (C terminal on backbone)
  Cloning method: Unknown
  Sequencing primers: 5′ CMV-F; 3′ SV40pA-R
Terms and licenses: Academic/Nonprofit Terms; Industry Terms
Depositor comments: . Excitation = 487; Emission = 509. Localization data: Cytoskeleton
How to cite: mEmerald-Myopalladin-N-18 was a gift from Michael Davidson (Addgene plasmid # 54189 ; http://n2t.net/addgene:54189 ; RRID:Addgene_54189)
