[The description below was written by a language model from this plasmid's Addgene catalogue record.]
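Description:
mEmerald-Myopalladin-N-18 is a mammalian expression plasmid built on the mEmerald-N1 backbone (about 4.75 kb without the insert), designed to produce human myopalladin (MYPN) as a fluorescent fusion protein. The myopalladin coding sequence, referenced to a human mRNA record, sits downstream of the CMV promoter, a strong constitutive promoter for transient or stable expression in mammalian cells. The mEmerald tag is supplied by the backbone and is fused to the C terminus of myopalladin, as expected for an "N1"-type vector in which the gene of interest is placed upstream of the fluorescent protein. The "18" in the name probably refers to the length of the linker between the two proteins, but the record does not say so, and the cloning method is listed as unknown. The 3′ sequencing primer indicates an SV40 polyadenylation signal downstream of the fusion.

The plasmid is maintained in E. coli at high copy under kanamycin selection, and it carries a neomycin resistance marker that allows G418 selection of stably transfected mammalian cells. No feature table is provided, so the origins of replication and other backbone elements are not itemised in the record. mEmerald is a bright green GFP derivative, recorded here with excitation at 487 nm and emission at 509 nm. The stated purpose is localization imaging. The fusion labels the cytoskeleton, consistent with myopalladin's role as a sarcomere-associated structural protein, which makes the construct useful as a marker for live-cell or fixed-cell fluorescence microscopy.
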