>Addgene plasmid #54189 | mEmerald-Myopalladin-N-18 | depositor partial sequence | sequence record 84339 | insert sequence
GTCAGATCCGCTAGCGCCACCATGCAAGACGACAGCATAGAAGCTTCTACTTCCATATCTCAGCTTCTAA
GAGAGAGCTATTTAGCTGAAACCAGACATCGGGGAAACAATGAGAGGAGTCGAGCGGAGCCCTCCTCCAA
CCCTTGCCATTTCGGCAGTCCTTCTGGGGCCGCTGAAGGAGGCGGAGGCCAAGATGACCTTCCAGATCTT
TCAGCCTTTCTGAGCCAAGAAGAATTAGACGAAAGTGTCAATTTGGCAAGACTGGCCATCAATTACGACC
CTTTGGAGAAGGCAGATGAAACTCAAGCTAGAAAACGACTTTCTCCTGATCAGATGAAACACTCACCTAA
TTTAAGTTTTGAGCCTAACTTCTGCCAGGATAACCCTCGAAGTCCCACCAGCTCTAAAGAAAGCCCCCAG
GAGGCAAAAAGGCCACAGTATTGTTCTGAAACCCAGTCCAAAAAAGTATTTTTAAATAAGGCTGCCGACT
TCATTGAAGAGCTATCCTCCCTTTTCAAATCCCACAGCTCCAAAAGGATTAGACCTCGTGCCTGCAAAAA
CCACAAGAGTAAACTGGAATCTCAAAACAAAGTTATGCAGGAAAACAGCTCCAGTTTCTCAGATCTGTCA
GAAAGACGAGAAAGATCTTCTGTTCCCATCCCTATCCCTGCGGATACCAGGGATAATGAAGTGAATCACG
CCCTGGAACAGCAGGAAGCCAAGAGGCGTGAAGCGGAGCAGGCTGCCAGTGAGGCGGCTGGTGGAGACAC
TACACCAGGGTCTTCCCCTTCATCTCTGTACTATGAAGAACCTCTGGGGCAACCTCCCCGGTTCACTCAA
AAGTTACGGAGCAGAGAAGTTCCAGAAGGAACTCGAGTACAGTTGGATTGCATAGTGGTAGGAATTCCAC
CACCTCAAGTAAGGTGGTACTGTGAAGGCAAGGAGCTTGAAAATTCCCCAGATATTCACATCGCCCAGGC
AGGAAATCTGCACTCACTGACCATTGCGGAAGCCTTTGAAGAGGACACAGGACGCTATTCCTGCTTTGCT
TCTAACATCTATGGGACAGATTCGACTTCTGCTGAGATTTATATAGAAGGGGTTTCTTCTTCTGACTCAG
AAGGCGACCCTAACAAGGAAGAGATGAATCGAATCCAGAAGCCAAATGAGGTGTCATCTCCTCCCACTAC
CTCTGCAGTCATTCCTCCAGCAGTACCCCAAGCCCAGCATTTGGTGGCCCAACCTCGTGTGGCAACCATC
CAGCAGTGTCAGAGCCCCACCAATTACTTGCAGGGATTGGATGGAAAACCTATCATTGCAGCTCCTGTGT
TTACAAAGATGCTACAAAATTTGTCAGCTTCTGAGGGTCAGCTGGTTGTCTTTGAATGCAGAGTAAAAGG
AGCTCCATCTCCTAAGGTTGAGTGGTATAGAGAAGGGACTTTAATAGAAGATTCTCCAGATTTTAGGATT
TTACAGAAAAAACCTCGATCCATGGCAGAGCCAGAGGAGATTTGCACCTTGGTCATTGCTGAGGTGTTTG
CAGAAGATTCTGGGTGCTTCACATGTACTGCAAGCAACAAATACGGCACAGTGTCAAGCATTGCACAGCT
GCACGTGAGAGGAAATGAGGACCTCAGCAACAACGGGTCTCTTCACTCAGCCAACTCCACCACCAACCTG
GCAGCTATTGAGCCACAGCCCTCCCCACCCCACTCAGAGCCTCCATCTGTGGAACAACCCCCCAAACCCA
AACTCGAGGGGGTTCTGGTGAACCACAATGAGCCCCGGTCCAGCTCCAGGATTGGGCTTCGTGTGCACTT
CAACCTGCCTGAAGATGACAAAGGAAGTGAAGCATCCTCCGAGGCTGGTGTGGTGACCACCAGACAGACC
AGGCCCGATTCTTTGCAGGAGAGGTTCAACGGACAGGCAACAAAAACCCCAGAGCCTTCTTCCCCCGTGA
AAGAGCCCCCTCCAGTTCTGGCCAAACCCAAACTTGATTCCACTCAGTTACAACAGCTTCATAACCAAGT
CTTACTGGAACAACACCAATTGCAAAACCCACCTCCTTCATCTCCTAAGGAGTTTCCTTTCAGCATGACT
GTTTTGAACTCCAATGCTCCCCCAGCGGTGACAACATCCAGTAAGCAGGTGAAGGCTCCTTCATCACAGA
CGTTCAGCTTGGCCCGGCCGAAGTATTTCTTCCCCTCCACGAACACCACCGCAGCAACTGTGGCCCCTTC
CAGCTCTCCGGTGTTCACTTTGAGCAGCACTCCTCAAACTATTCAGAGGACAGTGAGCAAAGAAAGCCTC
TTAGTGTCTCACCCCTCTGTGCAAACCAAATCTCCAGGAGGGCTTTCCATCCAAAATGAGCCACTCCCAC
CAGGCCCAACAGAACCAACACCACCACCATTCACATTTTCCATCCCCAGCGGAAACCAGTTTCAGCCCCG
CTGTGTGTCCCCAATTCCTGTCTCTCCTACCAGCCGGATTCAGAACCCAGTGGCTTTCCTCAGCTCTGTT
CTGCCTTCTCTCCCTGCCATCCCACCCACAAATGCCATGGGGCTGCCTAGAAGTGCACCATCCATGCCAT
CCCAGGGATTAGCGAAGAAAAATACAAAGTCTCCTCAACCAGTGAATGATGATAACATTCGTGAAACTAA
GAACGCAGTGATTCGAGACTTGGGAAAAAAAATAACTTTCAGTGATGTCAGACCAAACCAGCAGGAGTAC
AAAATTTCAAGCTTTGAGCAGAGGCTGATGAATGAAATAGAGTTTCGCTTGGAACGTACTCCTGTTGATG
AATCAGATGATGAAATTCAACATGATGAGATCCCCACGGGCAAGTGTATTGCTCCCATCTTTGACAAGAG
ACTCAAGCACTTCCGGGTCACAGAAGGCTCTCCAGTCACATTCACCTGCAAAATTGTTGGGATACCTGTT
CCAAAGGTTTACTGGTTCAAAGATGGGAAGCAGATTTCTAAGAGAAATGAGCACTGCAAAATGAGGCGAG
AAGGAGATGGGACATGTTCTCTGCACATTGAATCCACTACCAGTGATGACGATGGCAACTACACCATCAT
GGCAGCCAACCCCCAGGGGAGAATCAGCTGTTCTGGCCACTTGATGGTACAAAGTTTGCCCATTCGCAGT
CGGCTAACCTCTGCTGGTCAGTCTCACAGGGGAAGATCCCGAGTGCAAGAAAGAGACAAAGAGCCCCTAC
AGGAACGCTTTTTCCGACCACATTTCCTGCAGGCTCCTGGGGATATGGTAGCTCATGAGGGGCGCCTCTG
TCGGCTGGACTGTAAGGTGAGTGGTTTACCGCCCCCGGAGCTGACATGGCTACTCAATGGCCAACCTGTG
CTACCAGATGCCTCCCACAAGATGCTGGTCAGGGAGACCGGAGTCCACTCTCTGCTCATTGACCCACTCA
CTCAGCGCGACGCAGGGACCTATAAGTGCATCGCTACCAACAAAACCGGGCAGAATTCTTTTAGTCTGGA
GCTCTCTGTAGTAGCCAAAGAGGTGAAGAAAGCACCTGTGATCCTGGAGAAACTACAGAACTGCGGTGTT
CCCGAAGGCCACCCCGTGAGACTGGAGTGCCGCGTGATAGGCATGCCCCCACCTGTGTTCTACTGGAAGA
AAGACAATGAGACCATCCCTTGCACCAGAGAGAGGATCAGTATGCACCAGGACACAACAGGGTATGCCTG
CCTTCTCATTCAGCCAGCCAAGAAATCAGACGCTGGATGGTACACGTTGTCAGCCAAGAATGAAGCCGGC
ATCGTGTCGTGCACTGCCAGGCTGGATATATACGCTCAGTGGCACCATCAGATCCCACCGCCCATGTCTG
TCCGGCCCAGTGGCAGTCGCTACGGATCTCTCACCAGTAAAGGACTTGACATATTTTCTGCCTTTTCCTC
CATGGAAAGCACGATGGTGTATTCATGCTCTTCTCGGAGTGTAGTGGAGAGTGATGAACTTAGTCGCGGA
GGCAGTGGTGGGGTACCGCGGGCCCGGGATCCACCGGTCGCCACCATGGTGAGCAAGGGCGAGGAGCTGT
TCACCGGGGTGGTGCCCATCCTGGTCGAGCTGGACGGCGACGTAAACGGCCACAAGTTCAGCGTGTCCGG
CGAGGGCGAGGGCGATGCCACCTACGGCAAGCTGACCCTGAAGTTCATCTGCACCACCGGCAAGCTGCCC
GTGCCCTGGCCCACCCTCGTGACCACCTTGACCTACGGCGTGCAGTGCTTCGCCCGCTACCCCGACCACA
TGAAGCAGCACGACTTCTTCAAGTCCGCCATGCCCGAAGGCTACGTCCAGGAGCGCACCATCTTCTTCAA
GGACGACGGCAACTACAAGACCCGCGCCGAGGTGAAGTTCGAGGGCGACACCCTGGTGAACCGCATCGAG
CTGAAGGGCATCGACTTCAAGGAGGACGGCAACATCCTGGGGCACAAGCTGGAGTACAACTACAACAGCC
ACAAGGTCTATATCACCGCCGACAAGCAGAAGAACGGCATCAAGGTGAACTTCAAGACCCGCCACAACAT
CGAGGACGGCAGCGTGCAGCTCGCCGACCACTACCAGCAGAACACCCCCATCGGCGACGGCCCCGTGCTG
CTGCCCGACAACCACTACCTGAGCACCCAGTCCAAGCTGAGCAAAGACCCCAACGAGAAGCGCGATCACA
TGGTCCTGCTGGAGTTCGTGACCGCCGCCGGGATCACTCTCGGCATGGACGAGCTGTACAAGTAAGCGGC
CGCGACTCTAGATCATAATC
