>Addgene plasmid #54189 | mEmerald-Myopalladin-N-18 | addgene partial sequence | sequence record 92739 | EGFP-N 5'-CGTCGCCGTCCAGCTCGACCAG-3'
CCTTGCTCACCATGGTGGCGACCGGTGGATCCCGGGCCCGCGGTACCCCACCACTGCCTCCGCGACTAAG
TTCATCACTCTCCACTACACTCCGAGAAGAGCATGAATACACCATCGTGCTTTCCATGGAGGAAAAGGCA
GAAAATATGTCAAGTCCTTTACTGGTGAGAGATCCGTAGCGACTGCCACTGGGCCGGACAGACATGGGCG
GTGGGATCTGATGGTGCCACTGAGCGTATATATCCAGCCTGGCAGTGCACGACACGATGCCGGCTTCATT
CTTGGCTGACAACGTGTACCATCCAGCGTCTGATTTCTTGGCTGGCTGAATGAGAAGGCAGGCATACCCT
GTTGTGTCCTGGTGCATACTGATCCTCTCTCTGGTGCAAGGGATGGTCTCATTGTCTTTCTTCCAGTAGA
ACACAGGTGGGGGCATGCCTATCACGCGGCACTCCAGTCTCACGGGGTGGCCTTCGGGAACACCGCAGTT
CTGTAGTTTCTCCAGGATCACAGGTGCTTTCTTCACCTCTTTGGCTACTACAGAGAGCTCCAGACTAAAA
GAATTCTGCCCGGTTTTGTTGGTAGCGATGCACTTATAGGTCCCTGCGTCGCGCTGAGTGAGTGGGTCAA
TGAGCAGAGAGTGGACTCCGGTCTCCCTGACCAGCATCTTGTGGGAGGCATCTGGTAGCACAGGTTGGCC
ATTGAGTAGCCATGTCAGCTCCGGGGGCGGTAAACCACTCACCTTACAGTCCAGCCGACAGAGGCGCCC
